Addgene plasmid #84990: pPTK021-7-PARS
Purpose: Type 7, Pichia autonomously replicating sequence
Depositing lab: Volker Sieber. Depositing organization: Technische Universitaet Muenchen (TUM). Publication: A Modular Toolkit for Generating Pichia pastoris Secretion Libraries. Obst U, Lu TK, Sieber V. ACS Synth Biol. 2017 Mar 15. doi: 10.1021/acssynbio.6b00337. PubMed 28252957.
Backbone
  Vector backbone: pYTK001-EntryVector
  Backbone manufacturer: Lee et al. (2015), ACS Synth. Biol. 4, 975–986.
  Backbone size w/o insert (bp): 1662
  Total vector size (bp): 1841
  Vector type: Yeast Expression, Synthetic Biology
Growth in bacteria
  Bacterial resistance: Chloramphenicol, 25 μg/mL
  Growth temperature: 37°C
  Growth strain: DH5alpha
  Copy number: High Copy
Gene/Insert
  Gene/Insert name: Pichia autonomously replicating sequence (alt name: PARS)
  Species: Synthetic
  Insert size (bp): 175
  Promoter: Non
  Cloning method: Restriction Enzyme; 5′ cloning site BsmBI (destroyed during cloning); 3′ cloning site BsmBI (destroyed during cloning)
  Sequencing primers: 5′ ccttttgctggccttttgctc; 3′ ccagtaatgacctcagaactcc
Terms and licenses: Academic/Nonprofit Terms; Industry Terms: Not Available to Industry
Depositor comments: Design of this plasmid was performed according to the described Methods in Lee et al. 2015 (A Highly Characterized Yeast Toolkit for Modular, Multipart Assembly) and this plasmid is compatible with the existing toolkit (MoClo-YTK, Kit number 1000000061)
How to cite: pPTK021-7-PARS was a gift from Volker Sieber (Addgene plasmid # 84990 ; http://n2t.net/addgene:84990 ; RRID:Addgene_84990)
