[The description below was written by a language model from this plasmid's Addgene catalogue record and pLannotate feature annotations shown in this document.]
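Description:
pPTK021-7-PARS is a small (about 1.8 kb) part-storage plasmid from a modular Golden Gate toolkit for building Pichia pastoris secretion libraries. It is built on the pYTK001 entry vector of the yeast MoClo toolkit and is stated by the depositor to be designed by the same rules and to be compatible with that existing kit. The backbone is minimal. A high-copy ColE1/pUC-type origin supports replication in E. coli. A chloramphenicol acetyltransferase gene, driven by its native cat promoter and followed by a lambda t0 terminator, provides chloramphenicol selection. These four elements are the only features annotated in the sequence record. The insert itself is not picked up by the automated annotation.

The payload is a 175 bp synthetic Pichia autonomously replicating sequence (PARS), catalogued as a "Type 7" part. It was cloned into the entry vector through BsmBI sites that were destroyed during cloning. It carries no promoter or coding sequence, as expected for a replication element rather than an expression unit. In the MoClo-YTK scheme, each part type occupies a defined position in a hierarchical assembly, and the Type 7 position is generally used for yeast maintenance functions such as origins or integration homology. When assembled with other parts, this element would therefore let the resulting plasmid replicate episomally in Pichia instead of requiring genomic integration. The plasmid is not an expression vector in its own right. It serves as a sequence-verified donor of the PARS module for multipart assembly of Pichia vectors in synthetic biology applications.
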