Features (pLannotate 1.2.2; 4 found; start..end, strand, type, name):
    193..227     -  terminator     lambda t0 terminator: minimal transcription terminator from phage lambda (Scholtissek and Grosse, 1987)
    301..957     -  CDS            cat: CAT_ECOLX - Experimental evidence at protein level: Swiss-Prot protein existence level 1. This enzyme is an effector of chloramphenicol resistance in bacteria. From Escherichia coli. This protein is used as a marker in many commonly used cloning vectors, such as pACYC184.
    958..1055    -  promoter       cat promoter: promoter of the E. coli cat gene encoding chloramphenicol acetyltransferase
   1139..1727    +  rep_origin     ori: high-copy-number ColE1/pMB1/pBR322/pUC origin of replication
>Addgene plasmid #84990 | pPTK021-7-PARS | addgene full sequence | sequence record 173378 | Addgene NGS Result
CCTTCGTTTGTGCGGATCCAATTAATATTTACTTATTTTGGTCAACCCCAAATAGGTTGATTTCATACTT
GGTTCATTCAAAAATAAGTAGTCTTTTGAGATCTTTCAATATTATAATAAATATACTATAACAGCCGACT
TGTTTCATTTTCGCGAATGTTCCCCCAGCTTATCGCCGATGAGACCAGACCAATAAAAAACGCCCGGCGG
CAACCGAGCGTTCTGAACAAATCCAGATGGAGTTCTGAGGTCATTACTGGATCTATCAACAGGAGTCCAA
GCGAGCTCGATATCAAATTACGCCCCGCCCTGCCACTCATCGCAGTACTGTTGTAATTCATTAAGCATTC
TGCCGACATGGAAGCCATCACAAACGGCATGATGAACCTGAATCGCCAGCGGCATCAGCACCTTGTCGCC
TTGCGTATAATATTTGCCCATGGTGAAAACGGGGGCGAAGAAGTTGTCCATATTGGCCACGTTTAAATCA
AAACTGGTGAAACTCACCCAGGGATTGGCTGAAACGAAAAACATATTCTCAATAAACCCTTTAGGGAAAT
AGGCCAGGTTTTCACCGTAACACGCCACATCTTGCGAATATATGTGTAGAAACTGCCGGAAATCGTCGTG
GTATTCACTCCAGAGCGATGAAAACGTTTCAGTTTGCTCATGGAAAACGGTGTAACAAGGGTGAACACTA
TCCCATATCACCAGCTCACCGTCTTTCATTGCCATACGAAATTCCGGATGAGCATTCATCAGGCGGGCAA
GAATGTGAATAAAGGCCGGATAAAACTTGTGCTTATTTTTCTTTACGGTCTTTAAAAAGGCCGTAATATC
CAGCTGAACGGTCTGGTTATAGGTACATTGAGCAACTGACTGAAATGCCTCAAAATGTTCTTTACGATGC
CATTGGGATATATCAACGGTGGTATATCCAGTGATTTTTTTCTCCATTTTAGCTTCCTTAGCTCCTGAAA
ATCTCGATAACTCAAAAAATACGCCCGGTAGTGATCTTATTTCATTATGGTGAAAGTTGGAACCTCTTAC
GTGCCCGATCAATCATGACCAAAATCCCTTAACGTGAGTTTTCGTTCCACTGAGCGTCAGACCCCGTAGA
AAAGATCAAAGGATCTTCTTGAGATCCTTTTTTTCTGCGCGTAATCTGCTGCTTGCAAACAAAAAAACCA
CCGCTACCAGCGGTGGTTTGTTTGCCGGATCAAGAGCTACCAACTCTTTTTCCGAAGGTAACTGGCTTCA
GCAGAGCGCAGATACCAAATACTGTTCTTCTAGTGTAGCCGTAGTTAGGCCACCACTTCAAGAACTCTGT
AGCACCGCCTACATACCTCGCTCTGCTAATCCTGTTACCAGTGGCTGCTGCCAGTGGCGATAAGTCGTGT
CTTACCGGGTTGGACTCAAGACGATAGTTACCGGATAAGGCGCAGCGGTCGGGCTGAACGGGGGGTTCGT
GCACACAGCCCAGCTTGGAGCGAACGACCTACACCGAACTGAGATACCTACAGCGTGAGCTATGAGAAAG
CGCCACGCTTCCCGAAGGGAGAAAGGCGGACAGGTATCCGGTAAGCGGCAGGGTCGGAACAGGAGAGCGC
ACGAGGGAGCTTCCAGGGGGAAACGCCTGGTATCTTTATAGTCCTGTCGGGTTTCGCCACCTCTGACTTG
AGCGTCGATTTTTGTGATGCTCGTCAGGGGGGCGGAGCCTATGGAAAAACGCCAGCAACGCGGCCTTTTT
ACGGTTCCTGGCCTTTTGCTGGCCTTTTGCTCACATGTTCTTTCCTGCGTTATCCCCTGATTCTGTGGAT
AACCGTAGTCGGTCTCAGAGT
